>Addgene plasmid #21018 | MEIS1A-MSCV | addgene partial sequence | sequence record 26824 | 21018 with pLXSN-5
CACTCCTTCTCTAGGCGCCGGAATTAGATCTCTCGAGCCACCATGGCTTACCCATACGATGTTCCAGATT
ACGCTGTCGAGATACATGTCGAGTACCCATACGATGTACCTGACTATGCCGGCTATCCCTATGACGTCCC
GGACTATGCAGTCGAGCTCGAGGTTAACGAATTCGCGCAAAGGTACGACGACCTACCCCATTATGGGGGT
ATGGATGGAGTAGGCATCCCCTCCACGATGTATGGGGACCCGCATGCAGCCAGGTCCATGCAACCGGTCC
ACCACCTGAACCACGGGCCTCCTCTGCACTCGCATCAGTACCCGCACACAGCTCACACCAACGCCATGGC
CCCCAGCATGGGTTCCTCGGTCAATGACGCTTTAAAGAGAGATAAAGATGCCATTTATGGACACCCCCTC
TTCCCTCTCTTAGCACTGATTTTTGAGAAATGTGAATTAGCTACTTGTACCCCCCGCGAGCCGGGGGTGG
CGGGCGGGGACGTCTGCTCGTCAGAGTCATTCAATGAAGATATAGCGGTGTTCGCCAAACAGATTCGCGC
AGAAAAACCTCTATTCTCTTCTAATCCAGAACTGGATAACTTGATGATTCAAGCCATACAAGTGTTAAGG
TTTCATCTGTTGGAATTAGAGAAGGTACACGAATTATGTGACAATTTCTGCCACCGGTATATTAGCTGTT
TGAAAGGGAAAATGCCTATCGATTTGGTGATAGATG
