>Addgene plasmid #21018 | MEIS1A-MSCV | addgene partial sequence | sequence record 81591 | MSCV-rev 5'-CAGCGGGGCTGCTAAAGCGCATGC-3'
TTACATGTAGTGCCACTGCCCCTCCATGCCCATATTCATGCCCATTCCACTCATAGGTCCTGGCGCTCTG
ATGCCCATGTGCTGCTGACCGTCCATTACAAAACCTCCCATTGGCTGTCCATCAGGGTTATAAGGTGTCC
CTTGGCTGACTGCTCGGTTGGACTGGTCTATCATGGGCTGCACTATTCTTCTCCGGGCATTAATAAACCA
ATTGTTCACTTGAAGGATGGTAAGTCCTGTATCTTGTGCCAACTGCTTTTTCTGTTCTTCAGAAGGGTAA
GGGTGTGTTAGATGCTGGAACAGCCACGCCCTCATGATATTGGTGGCTACTTTGGGAAAGATGCCACGCT
TTTTGTGACGCTTTTTGTCCTTATCAGGGTCATCATCGTCACCTGTGCTGGGGGAAGCTACACTGTTGTC
CAAGCCATCACCTTGCTCACTGCTGTTATCCCCACTGTGTGAAGTATGGCCACCGCTGGAAGGGCCCGGG
GTTCCTCCTGAACGAGTGGATGCCGTGTCATCATGGTCTCTATTCCAAGAGGGCTGGTCAGTTAGATTTG
CTGATCTTGTTACATCTTCACTGTCTGATTTTGATCCTCCTTCTCTATCATCTATCACCAAATCGATAGG
CATTTTCCCTTTCAAACAGCTAATATACCGGTGGCAGAAATTGTCACATAATTCGTGTACCTTCTCTAAT
TCCAACAGATGAAACCTTAACACTTGTATGGCTTGAATCATCAAGTTATCCAGTTCTGGATTAGAAGAGA
ATAGAGGTTTTTCTGCGCGAATCTGTTTGGCGAACACCGCTATATCTTCATTGAATGACTCTGAC
