[The description below was written by a language model from this plasmid's Addgene catalogue record.]
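Description:
MEIS1A-MSCV is a retroviral mammalian expression plasmid built on the commercial MSCV (murine stem cell virus) backbone, recorded as about 6.5 kb without insert. It is maintained in E. coli as a high-copy plasmid under ampicillin selection, and it carries a neomycin resistance marker so that transduced or transfected mammalian cells can be selected with G418. No feature table accompanies the record, so the exact arrangement of the viral and regulatory elements is not documented. In MSCV-type vectors generally, the payload sits between retroviral long terminal repeats alongside a packaging signal. The 5′ LTR typically drives transcription of the inserted gene, and the genome can be packaged into replication-defective particles when the plasmid is introduced into a suitable packaging cell line. The promoter driving the neomycin marker is not stated.

The insert is the mouse MEIS1A coding sequence, an isoform of Meis1 (also known as Evi8), recorded at roughly 1.2 kb and fused at its N terminus to a triple HA epitope tag. The tag allows the protein to be detected or immunoprecipitated with anti-HA antibodies. The fragment was cloned into a single EcoRI site that is retained on both sides, so it can be excised with that enzyme, although this non-directional strategy means orientation had to be confirmed. Part of the plasmid derives from a construct made in another laboratory. Meis1 encodes a TALE-class homeodomain transcription factor known as a cofactor of Hox and Pbx proteins. The construct is suited to stable retroviral delivery and enforced expression of tagged MEIS1A in dividing mammalian cells, though the record does not state a specific application.
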