Addgene plasmid #21018: MEIS1A-MSCV
Depositing lab: Corey Largman. Depositing organization: San Francisco VA Health Care System.
Backbone
  Vector backbone: MSCV
  Backbone manufacturer: Clontech
  Backbone size w/o insert (bp): 6500
  Vector type: Mammalian Expression, Retroviral
  Selectable markers: Neomycin (select with G418)
Growth in bacteria
  Bacterial resistance: Ampicillin, 100 μg/mL
  Growth temperature: 37°C
  Growth strain: DH5alpha
  Copy number: High Copy
Gene/Insert
  Gene/Insert name: MEIS1A
  Species: M. musculus (mouse)
  Insert size (bp): 1175
  Entrez Gene: Meis1 (a.k.a. C530044H18Rik, Evi8)
  Tag / fusion protein: 3xHA (N terminal on insert)
  Cloning method: Restriction Enzyme; 5′ cloning site EcoRI (not destroyed); 3′ cloning site EcoRI (not destroyed)
  Sequencing primers: 5′ pLXSN-5; 3′ MSCV-rev
Resource information
  A portion of this plasmid was derived from a plasmid made by: Arthur Buchberg
Terms and licenses: Academic/Nonprofit Terms; Industry Terms: Not Available to Industry
How to cite: MEIS1A-MSCV was a gift from Corey Largman (Addgene plasmid # 21018)
